>Addgene plasmid #84304 | pISH-Alx1 | addgene full sequence | sequence record 166072 | Addgene Assembled Sequence
GGGCGAATTGGGCCCGACGTCGCATGCTCCCGGCCGCCATGGCGGCCGCGGGAATTCGATTGCGAGAAGT
TTGCCCTGAAGAGCCCGCCAAGTAAAAACAGTGACTTTTACATGGGCACAGGAGGCGCGTTGGAGCACGT
TATGGAGACGCTGGACAATGAGTCCTTTTACGGCAAAGCGACGGCTGGCAAATGCGTGCAGGCCTTCGGG
CCGCTGCCGCGAGCGGAGCATCACGTGCGCCTGGACAGGACTTCGCCCTGTCAGGACAGCAGCGTGAACT
ATGGAATCACCAAAGTGGAAGGACAGCCCCTTCACACCGAGCTGAATAGAGCAATGGATAACTGCAACAA
TCTCAGGATGTCTCCCGTGAAAGGGATGCCAGAGAAGAGCGAACTGGATGAACTTGGGGACAAATGTGAC
AGCAATGTATCCAGCAGCAAAAAGAGGAGACACCGAACTACCTTTACCAGTTTGCAGCTGGAGGAACTGG
AGAAAGTTTTCCAGAAAACCCATTACCCAGATGTATATGTCAGAGAACAACTTGCCCTGAGAACGGAGCT
CACTGAGGCCAGGGTCCAGGTTTGGTTTCAAAATCGAAGGGCCAAGTGGAGAAAAAGAGAACGATACGGC
CAAATACAGCAAGCTAAAAGCCATTTCGCTGCCACGTACGACATATCAGTCTTACCAAGGACGGACAGCT
ACCCACAGATCCAGAACAATTTGTGGGCAGGAAATGCTAGCGGTGGTTCTGTGGTTACGTCATGCATGCT
ACCACGTGACGCGTCCTCCTGCATGACACCTTACTCTCACTCGCCTCGGACAGATTCCAGTTATACGGGG
TTTTCGAACCACCAGAATCAGTTCAGCCACGTGCCCCTCAATAATTTTTTCACTGACTCTCTTCTCACTG
GAGCTACCAACGGACACGCATTTAATCACTAGTGAATTCGCGGCCGCCTGCAGGTCGACCATATGGGAGA
GCTCCCAACGCGTTGGATGCATAGCTTGAGTATTCTATAGTGTCACCTAAATAGCTTGGCGTAATCATGG
TCATAGCTGTTTCCTGTGTGAAATTGTTATCCGCTCACAATTCCACACAACATACGAGCCGGAAGCATAA
AGTGTAAAGCCTGGGGTGCCTAATGAGTGAGCTAACTCACATTAATTGCGTTGCGCTCACTGCCCGCTTT
CCAGTCGGGAAACCTGTCGTGCCAGCTGCATTAATGAATCGGCCAACGCGCGGGGAGAGGCGGTTTGCGT
ATTGGGCGCTCTTCCGCTTCCTCGCTCACTGACTCGCTGCGCTCGGTCGTTCGGCTGCGGCGAGCGGTAT
CAGCTCACTCAAAGGCGGTAATACGGTTATCCACAGAATCAGGGGATAACGCAGGAAAGAACATGTGAGC
AAAAGGCCAGCAAAAGGCCAGGAACCGTAAAAAGGCCGCGTTGCTGGCGTTTTTCCATAGGCTCCGCCCC
CCTGACGAGCATCACAAAAATCGACGCTCAAGTCAGAGGTGGCGAAACCCGACAGGACTATAAAGATACC
AGGCGTTTCCCCCTGGAAGCTCCCTCGTGCGCTCTCCTGTTCCGACCCTGCCGCTTACCGGATACCTGTC
CGCCTTTCTCCCTTCGGGAAGCGTGGCGCTTTCTCATAGCTCACGCTGTAGGTATCTCAGTTCGGTGTAG
GTCGTTCGCTCCAAGCTGGGCTGTGTGCACGAACCCCCCGTTCAGCCCGACCGCTGCGCCTTATCCGGTA
ACTATCGTCTTGAGTCCAACCCGGTAAGACACGACTTATCGCCACTGGCAGCAGCCACTGGTAACAGGAT
TAGCAGAGCGAGGTATGTAGGCGGTGCTACAGAGTTCTTGAAGTGGTGGCCTAACTACGGCTACACTAGA
AGAACAGTATTTGGTATCTGCGCTCTGCTGAAGCCAGTTACCTTCGGAAAAAGAGTTGGTAGCTCTTGAT
CCGGCAAACAAACCACCGCTGGTAGCGGTGGTTTTTTTGTTTGCAAGCAGCAGATTACGCGCAGAAAAAA
AGGATCTCAAGAAGATCCTTTGATCTTTTCTACGGGGTCTGACGCTCAGTGGAACGAAAACTCACGTTAA
GGGATTTTGGTCATGAGATTATCAAAAAGGATCTTCACCTAGATCCTTTTAAATTAAAAATGAAGTTTTA
AATCAATCTAAAGTATATATGAGTAAACTTGGTCTGACAGTTACCAATGCTTAATCAGTGAGGCACCTAT
CTCAGCGATCTGTCTATTTCGTTCATCCATAGTTGCCTGACTCCCCGTCGTGTAGATAACTACGATACGG
GAGGGCTTACCATCTGGCCCCAGTGCTGCAATGATACCGCGAGACCCACGCTCACCGGCTCCAGATTTAT
CAGCAATAAACCAGCCAGCCGGAAGGGCCGAGCGCAGAAGTGGTCCTGCAACTTTATCCGCCTCCATCCA
GTCTATTAATTGTTGCCGGGAAGCTAGAGTAAGTAGTTCGCCAGTTAATAGTTTGCGCAACGTTGTTGCC
ATTGCTACAGGCATCGTGGTGTCACGCTCGTCGTTTGGTATGGCTTCATTCAGCTCCGGTTCCCAACGAT
CAAGGCGAGTTACATGATCCCCCATGTTGTGCAAAAAAGCGGTTAGCTCCTTCGGTCCTCCGATCGTTGT
CAGAAGTAAGTTGGCCGCAGTGTTATCACTCATGGTTATGGCAGCACTGCATAATTCTCTTACTGTCATG
CCATCCGTAAGATGCTTTTCTGTGACTGGTGAGTACTCAACCAAGTCATTCTGAGAATAGTGTATGCGGC
GACCGAGTTGCTCTTGCCCGGCGTCAATACGGGATAATACCGCGCCACATAGCAGAACTTTAAAAGTGCT
CATCATTGGAAAACGTTCTTCGGGGCGAAAACTCTCAAGGATCTTACCGCTGTTGAGATCCAGTTCGATG
TAACCCACTCGTGCACCCAACTGATCTTCAGCATCTTTTACTTTCACCAGCGTTTCTGGGTGAGCAAAAA
CAGGAAGGCAAAATGCCGCAAAAAAGGGAATAAGGGCGACACGGAAATGTTGAATACTCATACTCTTCCT
TTTTCAATATTATTGAAGCATTTATCAGGGTTATTGTCTCATGAGCGGATACATATTTGAATGTATTTAG
AAAAATAAACAAATAGGGGTTCCGCGCACATTTCCCCGAAAAGTGCCACCTGATGCGGTGTGAAATACCG
CACAGATGCGTAAGGAGAAAATACCGCATCAGGAAATTGTAAGCGTTAATATTTTGTTAAAATTCGCGTT
AAATTTTTGTTAAATCAGCTCATTTTTTAACCAATAGGCCGAAATCGGCAAAATCCCTTATAAATCAAAA
GAATAGACCGAGATAGGGT
[37 nt withheld, positions 3380-3416]
AAAGAACGTGGACTCCAACGTCAAAGG
[49 nt withheld, positions 3444-3492]
T
[91 nt withheld, positions 3494-3584]
G
[124 nt withheld, positions 3586-3709]
CCATTCGCCATTCAGGCTGCGCAACTGTTGGGAAGGGCGATCGGTGCGGGCCTCTTCGCTATTACGCCAG
CTGGCGAAAGGGGGATGTGCTGCAAGGCGATTAAGTTGGGTAACGCCAGGGTTTTCCCAGTCACGACGTT
GTAAAACGACGGCCAGTGAATTGTAATACGACTCACTATA
Features (pLannotate 1.2.2; 14 found; start..end, strand, type, name):
     52..933     +  CDS            Alx1 (fragment): ALX1_MOUSE - Also known as Cart1 From Mus musculus (Mouse).
    940..1002    -  CDS            VESPI_VESMG (fragment): Experimental evidence at protein level: Swiss-Prot protein existence level 1. Shows contractile activity on isolated ileum smooth muscle. From Vespa magnifica (Hornet).
   1014..1032    -  promoter       SP6 promoter: promoter for bacteriophage SP6 RNA polymerase
   1074..1090    -  protein_bind   lac operator: The lac repressor binds to the lac operator to inhibit transcription in E. coli. This inhibition can be relieved by adding lactose or isopropyl-β-D-thiogalactopyranoside (IPTG). lac repressor encoded by lacI
   1098..1128    -  promoter       lac promoter: promoter for the E. coli lac operon
   1143..1164    -  protein_bind   CAP binding site: CAP binding activates transcription in the presence of cAMP. E. coli catabolite activator protein
   1177..1269    -  CDS            lacI (fragment): lac repressor; lacI; The lac repressor binds to the lac operator to inhibit transcription in E. coli. This inhibition can be relieved by adding lactose or isopropyl-β-D-thiogalactopyranoside (IPTG).
   1452..2040    -  rep_origin     ori: high-copy-number ColE1/pMB1/pBR322/pUC origin of replication
   2211..3071    -  CDS            AmpR: β-lactamase; bla; confers resistance to ampicillin, carbenicillin, and related antibiotics
   3072..3176    -  promoter       AmpR promoter: bla
   3203..3253    +  misc_feature   bom (fragment): basis of mobility region from pBR322
   3281..3709    -  rep_origin     f1 ori (sequence partly withheld): f1 bacteriophage origin of replication; arrow indicates direction of (+) strand synthesis
   3713..3870    -  CDS            lacZα (fragment): LacZα fragment of β-galactosidase; lacZ fragment
   3873..2       +  promoter       T7 promoter (across the origin): promoter for bacteriophage T7 RNA polymerase
