[The description below was written by a language model from this plasmid's Addgene catalogue record and pLannotate feature annotations shown in this document.]
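Description:
pISH-Alx1 is a riboprobe template plasmid built on the Promega pGEM-T Easy cloning vector. It carries an approximately 870 bp fragment of the mouse homeobox gene Alx1 (also known as Cart1). It is a high-copy bacterial plasmid maintained through a ColE1/pUC-type origin of replication and selected with ampicillin via the β-lactamase (AmpR) gene and its own promoter. The backbone also retains an f1 phage origin, which permits single-stranded DNA production, and remnants of the lacZα blue/white screening cassette (lac promoter, operator, CAP site and a lacZα fragment) that the insert interrupts. Short hits annotated as a lacI fragment, a bom fragment and a hornet peptide appear to be incidental matches to backbone or polylinker sequence rather than functional elements.

The Alx1 fragment lies in the multiple cloning site between opposing bacteriophage promoters. The T7 promoter sits upstream and reads in the same direction as the annotated coding fragment, while the SP6 promoter sits downstream and reads back into it. In vitro transcription from SP6 therefore yields RNA complementary to the Alx1 mRNA. The depositor notes that the antisense probe is made by linearising with NcoI and transcribing with SP6 RNA polymerase. T7 transcription would give the sense strand, which is commonly used as a negative control, although the record does not specify this.

The plasmid contains no eukaryotic promoter and only a partial coding sequence, and it is explicitly not intended for gene expression. Its purpose is the synthesis of labelled riboprobes for in situ hybridization. It was deposited in connection with a survey of homeobox gene expression in the mouse olfactory epithelium.
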