Addgene plasmid #84304: pISH-Alx1
Purpose: Use to synthesize riboprobes for in situ hybridization (ISH) probe for Alx1. Not for gene expression.
Depositing lab: Peter Mombaerts. Depositing organization: Max Planck Research Unit for Neurogenetics. Publication: Expression of homeobox genes in the mouse olfactory epithelium. Parrilla M, Chang I, Degl'Innocenti A, Omura M. J Comp Neurol. 2016 Oct 1;524(14):2713-39. doi: 10.1002/cne.24051. Epub 2016 Jun 19. PubMed 27243442.
Backbone
  Vector backbone: pGEM-T easy
  Backbone manufacturer: Promega
  Backbone size w/o insert (bp): 3015
Growth in bacteria
  Bacterial resistance: Ampicillin, 100 μg/mL
  Growth temperature: 37°C
  Growth strain: DH5alpha
  Copy number: High Copy
Gene/Insert
  Gene/Insert name: Alx1
  Species: M. musculus (mouse)
  Insert size (bp): 872
  Entrez Gene: Alx1 (a.k.a. AI314867, C130005I02, Cart1)
  Cloning method: Unknown
  Sequencing primers: 5′ T7; 3′ SP6
Terms and licenses: Academic/Nonprofit Terms; Industry Terms: Not Available to Industry
Depositor comments: NcoI digestion and SP6 RNA polymerase for antisense probe
How to cite: pISH-Alx1 was a gift from Peter Mombaerts (Addgene plasmid # 84304 ; http://n2t.net/addgene:84304 ; RRID:Addgene_84304)
