>Addgene plasmid #84304 | pISH-Alx1 | depositor partial sequence | sequence record 160894 | insert
GCGAGAAGTTTGCCCTGAAGAGCCCGCCAAGTAAAAACAGTGACTTTTACATGGGCACAGGAGGCGCGTT
GGAGCACGTTATGGAGACGCTGGACAATGAGTCCTTTTACGGCAAAGCGACGGCTGGCAAATGCGTGCAG
GCCTTCGGGCCGCTGCCGCGAGCGGAGCATCACGTGCGCCTGGACAGGACTTCGCCCTGTCAGGACAGCA
GCGTGAACTATGGAATCACCAAAGTGGAAGGACAGCCCCTTCACACCGAGCTGAATAGAGCAATGGATAA
CTGCAACAATCTCAGGATGTCTCCCGTGAAAGGGATGCCAGAGAAGAGCGAACTGGATGAACTTGGGGAC
AAATGTGACAGCAATGTATCCAGCAGCAAAAAGAGGAGACACCGAACTACCTTTACCAGTTTGCAGCTGG
AGGAACTGGAGAAAGTTTTCCAGAAAACCCATTACCCAGATGTATATGTCAGAGAACAACTTGCCCTGAG
AACGGAGCTCACTGAGGCCAGGGTCCAGGTTTGGTTTCAAAATCGAAGGGCCAAGTGGAGAAAAAGAGAA
CGATACGGCCAAATACAGCAAGCTAAAAGCCATTTCGCTGCCACGTACGACATATCAGTCTTACCAAGGA
CGGACAGCTACCCACAGATCCAGAACAATTTGTGGGCAGGAAATGCTAGCGGTGGTTCTGTGGTTACGTC
ATGCATGCTACCACGTGACGCGTCCTCCTGCATGACACCTTACTCTCACTCGCCTCGGACAGATTCCAGT
TATACGGGGTTTTCGAACCACCAGAATCAGTTCAGCCACGTGCCCCTCAATAATTTTTTCACTGACTCTC
TTCTCACTGGAGCTACCAACGGACACGCATTT
