>Addgene plasmid #84304 | pISH-Alx1 | addgene partial sequence | sequence record 166068 | T7 5'-TAATACGACTCACTATAGGG-3'
TCCCGGCCGCCATGGCGGCCGCGGGAATTCGATTGCGAGAAGTTTGCCCTGAAGAGCCCGCCAAGTAAAA
ACAGTGACTTTTACATGGGCACAGGAGGCGCGTTGGAGCACGTTATGGAGACGCTGGACAATGAGTCCTT
TTACGGCAAAGCGACGGCTGGCAAATGCGTGCAGGCCTTCGGGCCGCTGCCGCGAGCGGAGCATCACGTG
CGCCTGGACAGGACTTCGCCCTGTCAGGACAGCAGCGTGAACTATGGAATCACCAAAGTGGAAGGACAGC
CCCTTCACACCGAGCTGAATAGAGCAATGGATAACTGCAACAATCTCAGGATGTCTCCCGTGAAAGGGAT
GCCAGAGAAGAGCGAACTGGATGAACTTGGGGACAAATGTGACAGCAATGTATCCAGCAGCAAAAAGAGG
AGACACCGAACTACCTTTACCAGTTTGCAGCTGGAGGAACTGGAGAAAGTTTTCCAGAAAACCCATTACC
CAGATGTATATGTCAGAGAACAACTTGCCCTGAGAACGGAGCTCACTGAGGCCAGGGTCCAGGTTTGGTT
TCAAAATCGAAGGGCCAAGTGGAGAAAAAGAGAACGATACGGCCAAATACAGCAAGCTAAAAGCCATTTC
GCTGCCACGTACGACATATCAGTCTTACCAAGGACGGACAGCTACCCACAGATCCAGAACAATTTGTGGG
CAGGAAATGCTAGCGGTGGTTCTGTGGTTACGTCATGCATGCTACCACGTGACGCGTCCTCCTGCATGAC
ACCTTACTCTCACTCGCCTCGGACAGATTCCAGTTATACGGGGTTTTCGAACCACCAGAATCAGTTCAGC
CACGTGCCCCTCAATAATTTTTTCACTGACTCTCTTCTCACTGGAGCTACCAACGGACACGCATTTAATC
ACTAGTGAATTCGCGGCCGCCCTGCAGGTCGACCATATGGGAGAGCTCCCAACGCGTTGGATGCATAGCT
TGAGTATTCTATAGTGTCACCTAAAT
