>Addgene plasmid #84304 | pISH-Alx1 | addgene partial sequence | sequence record 166071 | SP6 5'-ATTTAGGTGACACTATAG-3'
ATCCAACGCGTTGGGAGCTCTCCCATATGGTCGACCTGCAGGCGGCCGCGAATTCACTAGTGATTAAATG
CGTGTCCGTTGGTAGCTCCAGTGAGAAGAGAGTCAGTGAAAAAATTATTGAGGGGCACGTGGCTGAACTG
ATTCTGGTGGTTCGAAAACCCCGTATAACTGGAATCTGTCCGAGGCGAGTGAGAGTAAGGTGTCATGCAG
GAGGACGCGTCACGTGGTAGCATGCATGACGTAACCACAGAACCACCGCTAGCATTTCCTGCCCACAAAT
TGTTCTGGATCTGTGGGTAGCTGTCCGTCCTTGGTAAGACTGATATGTCGTACGTGGCAGCGAAATGGCT
TTTAGCTTGCTGTATTTGGCCGTATCGTTCTCTTTTTCTCCACTTGGCCCTTCGATTTTGAAACCAAACC
TGGACCCTGGCCTCAGTGAGCTCCGTTCTCAGGGCAAGTTGTTCTCTGACATATACATCTGGGTAATGGG
TTTTCTGGAAAACTTTCTCCAGTTCCTCCAGCTGCAAACTGGTAAAGGTAGTTCGGTGTCTCCTCTTTTT
GCTGCTGGATACATTGCTGTCACATTTGTCCCCAAGTTCATCCAGTTCGCTCTTCTCTGGCATCCCTTTC
ACGGGAGACATCCTGAGATTGTTGCAGTTATCCATTGCTCTATTCAGCTCGGTGTGAAGGGGCTGTCCTT
CCACTTTGGTGATTCCATAGTTCACGCTGCTGTCCTGACAGGGCGAAGTCCTGTCCAGGCGCACGTGATG
CTCCGCTCGCGGCAGCGGCCCGAAGGCCTGCACGCATTTGCCAGCCGTCGCTTTGCCGTAAAAGGACTCA
TTGTCCAGCGTCTCCATAACGTGCTCCAACGCGCCTCCTGTGCCCATGTAAAAGTCACTGTTTTTACTTG
GCGGGCTCTTCAGGGCAAACTTCTCGCAATCGAATTCCCGCGGCCGCCATGGCGGCCGGGAGCATGCGAC
GTCGGGCCCAATTCGCCCTATAGTGAGTCGTATTACAATTCACTGGCCGTCGTTTTACAACGTC
